Addgene plasmid #131077: pYJ34-PB-CRISPR-BANCR-E1-gRNA
Purpose: long non-coding RNA BANCR knock out
Depositing lab: Xiaojun Lian. Depositing organization: Pennsylvania State University. Publication: Robust genome and RNA editing via CRISPR nucleases in PiggyBac systems. Jiang Y, Hoenisch RC, Chang Y, Bao X, Cameron CE, Lian XL. Bioact Mater. 2022 Feb 7;14:313-320. doi: 10.1016/j.bioactmat.2022.01.046. eCollection 2022 Aug. PubMed 35386818.
Backbone
  Vector backbone: PB-CRISPR
  Backbone size w/o insert (bp): 11659
  Vector type: Mammalian Expression, CRISPR
  Selectable markers: Puromycin
Growth in bacteria
  Bacterial resistance: Ampicillin, 100 μg/mL
  Growth temperature: 37°C
  Growth strain: NEB Stable
  Copy number: Unknown
Gene/Insert
  Gene/Insert name: BANCR Exon1 gRNA
  gRNA/shRNA sequence: GAAATAGACTGCAGCACCAA
  Species: H. sapiens (human)
  Entrez Gene: BANCR (a.k.a. LINC00586)
  Cloning method: Restriction Enzyme; 5′ cloning site Unknown (unknown if destroyed); 3′ cloning site Unknown (unknown if destroyed)
Terms and licenses: Academic/Nonprofit Terms; Industry Terms: Not Available to Industry
How to cite: pYJ34-PB-CRISPR-BANCR-E1-gRNA was a gift from Xiaojun Lian (Addgene plasmid # 131077 ; http://n2t.net/addgene:131077 ; RRID:Addgene_131077)
