[The description below was written by a language model from this plasmid's Addgene catalogue record and pLannotate feature annotations shown in this document.]
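Description:
pYJ34-PB-CRISPR-BANCR-E1-gRNA is an all-in-one mammalian CRISPR/Cas9 plasmid built on the PB-CRISPR (PiggyBac) backbone and designed to knock out the human long non-coding RNA BANCR (also known as LINC00586) by targeting its first exon. It is propagated in E. coli through a high-copy ColE1/pUC-type origin with ampicillin selection from the β-lactamase gene. It also carries an f1 phage origin and remnants of a pBluescript-like cloning region (lacZα fragment, lac promoter/operator, T7 and T3 promoters).

The payload consists of two expression units. A human U6 RNA polymerase III promoter drives the BANCR exon 1 guide fused to the Streptococcus pyogenes gRNA scaffold. Downstream, after an HIV-1 cPPT/CTS element, an EF-1α core promoter drives S. pyogenes Cas9, which is annotated as contiguous N- and C-terminal portions that together make up the full nuclease. A puromycin N-acetyltransferase coding sequence follows Cas9, and a WPRE enhances transcript stability and expression. The element linking Cas9 to the puromycin marker is not annotated, so how the two are co-expressed is not stated in the record. Puromycin allows selection of mammalian cells carrying the cassette.

The backbone name and the associated publication imply that the cassette is meant for PiggyBac transposase-mediated genomic integration, giving stable nuclease and guide expression. However, the feature table does not annotate the PiggyBac terminal repeats. The sequenced record is 9,798 nt, shorter than the 11,659 bp listed for the backbone, and the record does not explain this discrepancy. The name suggests this guide may be one of a set targeting BANCR, but no partner constructs are described here.
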