Features (pLannotate 1.2.2; 19 found; start..end, strand, type, name):
     30..458     -  rep_origin     f1 ori (sequence partly withheld): f1 bacteriophage origin of replication; arrow indicates direction of (+) strand synthesis
    463..618     -  CDS            lacZα (fragment): LacZα fragment of β-galactosidase; lacZ fragment
    626..644     +  promoter       T7 promoter: promoter for bacteriophage T7 RNA polymerase
    998..1238    +  promoter       U6 promoter: RNA polymerase III promoter for human U6 snRNA
   1267..1342    +  misc_RNA       gRNA scaffold: guide RNA scaffold for the Streptococcus pyogenes CRISPR/Cas9 system
   1390..1507    +  misc_feature   cPPT/CTS: central polypurine tract and central termination sequence of HIV-1
   1576..1787    +  promoter       EF-1α core promoter: core promoter for human elongation factor EF-1α
   1891..3492    +  CDS            Cas9(N): N-terminal portion of Streptococcus pyogenes Cas9 (Zetsche et al., 2015)
   3493..5991    +  CDS            Cas9(C): C-terminal portion of Streptococcus pyogenes Cas9 (Zetsche et al., 2015)
   6112..6711    +  CDS            PuroR (fragment): puromycin N-acetyltransferase; pac from Streptomyces; confers resistance to puromycin
   6727..7315    +  misc_feature   WPRE: woodchuck hepatitis virus posttranscriptional regulatory element
   7610..7628    -  promoter       T3 promoter: promoter for bacteriophage T3 RNA polymerase
   7673..7689    -  protein_bind   lac operator: The lac repressor binds to the lac operator to inhibit transcription in E. coli. This inhibition can be relieved by adding lactose or isopropyl-β-D-thiogalactopyranoside (IPTG). lac repressor encoded by lacI
   7697..7727    -  promoter       lac promoter: promoter for the E. coli lac operon
   7742..7763    -  protein_bind   CAP binding site: CAP binding activates transcription in the presence of cAMP. E. coli catabolite activator protein
   7776..7868    -  CDS            lacI (fragment): lac repressor; lacI; The lac repressor binds to the lac operator to inhibit transcription in E. coli. This inhibition can be relieved by adding lactose or isopropyl-β-D-thiogalactopyranoside (IPTG).
   8051..8639    -  rep_origin     ori: high-copy-number ColE1/pMB1/pBR322/pUC origin of replication
   8810..9670    -  CDS            AmpR: β-lactamase; bla; confers resistance to ampicillin, carbenicillin, and related antibiotics
   9671..9775    -  promoter       AmpR promoter: bla
>Addgene plasmid #131077 | pYJ34-PB-CRISPR-BANCR-E1-gRNA | addgene full sequence | sequence record 256776 | Addgene NGS Result
CTAAATTGTAAGCGTTAATATTTTGTTAAAATTCGCGTTAAATTTTTGTTAAATCAGCTCATTTTTTAAC
CAATAGGCCGAAATCGGCAAAATCCCTTATAAATCAAAAGAATAGACCGAGATAGGGT
[37 nt withheld, positions 129-165]
AAAGAACGTGGACTCCAACGTCAAAGG
[49 nt withheld, positions 193-241]
T
[91 nt withheld, positions 243-333]
G
[124 nt withheld, positions 335-458]
CCCATTCGCCATTCAGGCTGCGCAACTGTTGGGAAGGGCGATCGGTGCGGGCCTCTTCGCTATTACGCCA
GCTGGCGAAAGGGGGATGTGCTGCAAGGCGATTAAGTTGGGTAACGCCAGGGTTTTCCCAGTCACGACGT
TGTAAAACGACGGCCAGTGAGCGCGCGTAATACGACTCACTATAGGGCGAATTGGGGCGCGCCATTCTAG
ATTAACCCTAGAAAGATAGTCTGCGTAAAATTGACGCATGCATTCTTGAAATATTGCTCTCTCTTTCTAA
ATAGCGCGAATCCGTCGCTGTGCATTTAGGACATCTCAGTCGCCGCTTGGAGCTCCCGTGAGGCGTGCTT
GTCAATGCGGTAAGTGTCACTGATTTTGAACTATAACGACCGCGTGAGTCAAAATGACGCATGATTATCT
TTTACGTGACTTTTAAGATTTAACTCATACGATAATTATATTGTTATTTCATGTTCTACTTACGTGATAA
CTTATTATATATATATTTTCTTGTTATAGATATCAACTAGAATGCTAGCGAGGGCCTATTTCCCATGATT
CCTTCATATTTGCATATACGATACAAGGCTGTTAGAGAGATAATTAGAATTAATTTGACTGTAAACACAA
AGATATTAGTACAAAATACGTGACGTAGAAAGTAATAATTTCTTGGGTAGTTTGCAGTTTTAAAATTATG
TTTTAAAATGGACTATCATATGCTTACCGTAACTTGAAAGTATTTCGATTTCTTGGCTTTATATATCTTG
TGGAAAGGACGAAACACCGAAATAGACTGCAGCACCAAGTTTTAGAGCTAGAAATAGCAAGTTAAAATAA
GGCTAGTCCGTTATCAACTTGAAAAAGTGGCACCGAGTCGGTGCTTTTTTGAATTCTAGATCTTGAGACA
AATGGCAGTATTCATCCACAATTTTAAAAGAAAAGGGGGGATTGGGGGGTACAGTGCAGGGGAAAGAATA
GTAGACATAATAGCAACAGACATACAAACTAAAGAATTACAAAAACAAATTACAAAAATTCAAAATTTTC
GGGTTTATTACAGGGACAGCAGAGATCCACTTTGGCGCCGGCTCGAGTGGCTCCGGTGCCCGTCAGTGGG
CAGAGCGCACATCGCCCACAGTCCCCGAGAAGTTGGGGGGAGGGGTCGGCAATTGAACCGGTGCCTAGAG
AAGGTGGCGCGGGGTAAACTGGGAAAGTGATGTCGTGTACTGGCTCCGCCTTTTTCCCGAGGGTGGGGGA
GAACCGTATATAAGTGCAGTAGTCGCCGTGAACGTTCTTTTTCGCAACGGGTTTGCCGCCAGAACACAGG
TGTCGTGACGCGGGATCCGCCACCATGGATTACAAAGACGATGACGATAAGATGGCCCCAAAGAAGAAGC
GGAAGGTCGGTATCCACGGAGTCCCAGCAGCCGACAAGAAGTACAGCATCGGCCTGGACATCGGCACCAA
CTCTGTGGGCTGGGCCGTGATCACCGACGAGTACAAGGTGCCCAGCAAGAAATTCAAGGTGCTGGGCAAC
ACCGACCGGCACAGCATCAAGAAGAACCTGATCGGAGCCCTGCTGTTCGACAGCGGCGAAACAGCCGAGG
CCACCCGGCTGAAGAGAACCGCCAGAAGAAGATACACCAGACGGAAGAACCGGATCTGCTATCTGCAAGA
GATCTTCAGCAACGAGATGGCCAAGGTGGACGACAGCTTCTTCCACAGACTGGAAGAGTCCTTCCTGGTG
GAAGAGGATAAGAAGCACGAGCGGCACCCCATCTTCGGCAACATCGTGGACGAGGTGGCCTACCACGAGA
AGTACCCCACCATCTACCACCTGAGAAAGAAACTGGTGGACAGCACCGACAAGGCCGACCTGCGGCTGAT
CTATCTGGCCCTGGCCCACATGATCAAGTTCCGGGGCCACTTCCTGATCGAGGGCGACCTGAACCCCGAC
AACAGCGACGTGGACAAGCTGTTCATCCAGCTGGTGCAGACCTACAACCAGCTGTTCGAGGAAAACCCCA
TCAACGCCAGCGGCGTGGACGCCAAGGCCATCCTGTCTGCCAGACTGAGCAAGAGCAGACGGCTGGAAAA
TCTGATCGCCCAGCTGCCCGGCGAGAAGAAGAATGGCCTGTTCGGAAACCTGATTGCCCTGAGCCTGGGC
CTGACCCCCAACTTCAAGAGCAACTTCGACCTGGCCGAGGATGCCAAACTGCAGCTGAGCAAGGACACCT
ACGACGACGACCTGGACAACCTGCTGGCCCAGATCGGCGACCAGTACGCCGACCTGTTTCTGGCCGCCAA
GAACCTGTCCGACGCCATCCTGCTGAGCGACATCCTGAGAGTGAACACCGAGATCACCAAGGCCCCCCTG
AGCGCCTCTATGATCAAGAGATACGACGAGCACCACCAGGACCTGACCCTGCTGAAAGCTCTCGTGCGGC
AGCAGCTGCCTGAGAAGTACAAAGAGATTTTCTTCGACCAGAGCAAGAACGGCTACGCCGGCTACATTGA
CGGCGGAGCCAGCCAGGAAGAGTTCTACAAGTTCATCAAGCCCATCCTGGAAAAGATGGACGGCACCGAG
GAACTGCTCGTGAAGCTGAACAGAGAGGACCTGCTGCGGAAGCAGCGGACCTTCGACAACGGCAGCATCC
CCCACCAGATCCACCTGGGAGAGCTGCACGCCATTCTGCGGCGGCAGGAAGATTTTTACCCATTCCTGAA
GGACAACCGGGAAAAGATCGAGAAGATCCTGACCTTCCGCATCCCCTACTACGTGGGCCCTCTGGCCAGG
GGAAACAGCAGATTCGCCTGGATGACCAGAAAGAGCGAGGAAACCATCACCCCCTGGAACTTCGAGGAAG
TGGTGGACAAGGGCGCTTCCGCCCAGAGCTTCATCGAGCGGATGACCAACTTCGATAAGAACCTGCCCAA
CGAGAAGGTGCTGCCCAAGCACAGCCTGCTGTACGAGTACTTCACCGTGTATAACGAGCTGACCAAAGTG
AAATACGTGACCGAGGGAATGAGAAAGCCCGCCTTCCTGAGCGGCGAGCAGAAAAAGGCCATCGTGGACC
TGCTGTTCAAGACCAACCGGAAAGTGACCGTGAAGCAGCTGAAAGAGGACTACTTCAAGAAAATCGAGTG
CTTCGACTCCGTGGAAATCTCCGGCGTGGAAGATCGGTTCAACGCCTCCCTGGGCACATACCACGATCTG
CTGAAAATTATCAAGGACAAGGACTTCCTGGACAATGAGGAAAACGAGGACATTCTGGAAGATATCGTGC
TGACCCTGACACTGTTTGAGGACAGAGAGATGATCGAGGAACGGCTGAAAACCTATGCCCACCTGTTCGA
CGACAAAGTGATGAAGCAGCTGAAGCGGCGGAGATACACCGGCTGGGGCAGGCTGAGCCGGAAGCTGATC
AACGGCATCCGGGACAAGCAGTCCGGCAAGACAATCCTGGATTTCCTGAAGTCCGACGGCTTCGCCAACA
GAAACTTCATGCAGCTGATCCACGACGACAGCCTGACCTTTAAAGAGGACATCCAGAAAGCCCAGGTGTC
CGGCCAGGGCGATAGCCTGCACGAGCACATTGCCAATCTGGCCGGCAGCCCCGCCATTAAGAAGGGCATC
CTGCAGACAGTGAAGGTGGTGGACGAGCTCGTGAAAGTGATGGGCCGGCACAAGCCCGAGAACATCGTGA
TCGAAATGGCCAGAGAGAACCAGACCACCCAGAAGGGACAGAAGAACAGCCGCGAGAGAATGAAGCGGAT
CGAAGAGGGCATCAAAGAGCTGGGCAGCCAGATCCTGAAAGAACACCCCGTGGAAAACACCCAGCTGCAG
AACGAGAAGCTGTACCTGTACTACCTGCAGAATGGGCGGGATATGTACGTGGACCAGGAACTGGACATCA
ACCGGCTGTCCGACTACGATGTGGACCATATCGTGCCTCAGAGCTTTCTGAAGGACGACTCCATCGACAA
CAAGGTGCTGACCAGAAGCGACAAGAACCGGGGCAAGAGCGACAACGTGCCCTCCGAAGAGGTCGTGAAG
AAGATGAAGAACTACTGGCGGCAGCTGCTGAACGCCAAGCTGATTACCCAGAGAAAGTTCGACAATCTGA
CCAAGGCCGAGAGAGGCGGCCTGAGCGAACTGGATAAGGCCGGCTTCATCAAGAGACAGCTGGTGGAAAC
CCGGCAGATCACAAAGCACGTGGCACAGATCCTGGACTCCCGGATGAACACTAAGTACGACGAGAATGAC
AAGCTGATCCGGGAAGTGAAAGTGATCACCCTGAAGTCCAAGCTGGTGTCCGATTTCCGGAAGGATTTCC
AGTTTTACAAAGTGCGCGAGATCAACAACTACCACCACGCCCACGACGCCTACCTGAACGCCGTCGTGGG
AACCGCCCTGATCAAAAAGTACCCTAAGCTGGAAAGCGAGTTCGTGTACGGCGACTACAAGGTGTACGAC
GTGCGGAAGATGATCGCCAAGAGCGAGCAGGAAATCGGCAAGGCTACCGCCAAGTACTTCTTCTACAGCA
ACATCATGAACTTTTTCAAGACCGAGATTACCCTGGCCAACGGCGAGATCCGGAAGCGGCCTCTGATCGA
GACAAACGGCGAAACCGGGGAGATCGTGTGGGATAAGGGCCGGGATTTTGCCACCGTGCGGAAAGTGCTG
AGCATGCCCCAAGTGAATATCGTGAAAAAGACCGAGGTGCAGACAGGCGGCTTCAGCAAAGAGTCTATCC
TGCCCAAGAGGAACAGCGATAAGCTGATCGCCAGAAAGAAGGACTGGGACCCTAAGAAGTACGGCGGCTT
CGACAGCCCCACCGTGGCCTATTCTGTGCTGGTGGTGGCCAAAGTGGAAAAGGGCAAGTCCAAGAAACTG
AAGAGTGTGAAAGAGCTGCTGGGGATCACCATCATGGAAAGAAGCAGCTTCGAGAAGAATCCCATCGACT
TTCTGGAAGCCAAGGGCTACAAAGAAGTGAAAAAGGACCTGATCATCAAGCTGCCTAAGTACTCCCTGTT
CGAGCTGGAAAACGGCCGGAAGAGAATGCTGGCCTCTGCCGGCGAACTGCAGAAGGGAAACGAACTGGCC
CTGCCCTCCAAATATGTGAACTTCCTGTACCTGGCCAGCCACTATGAGAAGCTGAAGGGCTCCCCCGAGG
ATAATGAGCAGAAACAGCTGTTTGTGGAACAGCACAAGCACTACCTGGACGAGATCATCGAGCAGATCAG
CGAGTTCTCCAAGAGAGTGATCCTGGCCGACGCTAATCTGGACAAAGTGCTGTCCGCCTACAACAAGCAC
CGGGATAAGCCCATCAGAGAGCAGGCCGAGAATATCATCCACCTGTTTACCCTGACCAATCTGGGAGCCC
CTGCCGCCTTCAAGTACTTTGACACCACCATCGACCGGAAGAGGTACACCAGCACCAAAGAGGTGCTGGA
CGCCACCCTGATCCACCAGAGCATCACCGGCCTGTACGAGACACGGATCGACCTGTCTCAGCTGGGAGGC
GACAAGCGTCCTGCTGCTACTAAGAAAGCTGGTCAAGCTAAGAAAAAGAAAGCTAGCGGCAGCGGCGCCA
CCAACTTCAGCCTGCTGAAGCAGGCCGGCGACGTGGAGGAGAACCCCGGCCCCATGACCGAGTACAAGCC
CACGGTGCGCCTCGCCACCCGCGACGACGTCCCCAGGGCCGTACGCACCCTCGCCGCCGCGTTCGCCGAC
TACCCCGCCACGCGCCACACCGTCGATCCGGACCGCCACATCGAGCGGGTCACCGAGCTGCAAGAACTCT
TCCTCACGCGCGTCGGGCTCGACATCGGCAAGGTGTGGGTCGCGGACGACGGCGCCGCGGTGGCGGTCTG
GACCACGCCGGAGAGCGTCGAAGCGGGGGCGGTGTTCGCCGAGATCGGCCCGCGCATGGCCGAGTTGAGC
GGTTCCCGGCTGGCCGCGCAGCAACAGATGGAAGGCCTCCTGGCGCCGCACCGGCCCAAGGAGCCCGCGT
GGTTCCTGGCCACCGTCGGAGTCTCGCCCGACCACCAGGGCAAGGGTCTGGGCAGCGCCGTCGTGCTCCC
CGGAGTGGAGGCGGCCGAGCGCGCCGGGGTGCCCGCCTTCCTGGAGACCTCCGCGCCCCGCAACCTCCCC
TTCTACGAGCGGCTCGGCTTCACCGTCACCGCCGACGTCGAGGTGCCCGAAGGACCGCGCACCTGGTGCA
TGACCCGCAAGCCCGGTGCCTGAACGCGTTAAGTCGACAATCAACCTCTGGATTACAAAATTTGTGAAAG
ATTGACTGGTATTCTTAACTATGTTGCTCCTTTTACGCTATGTGGATACGCTGCTTTAATGCCTTTGTAT
CATGCTATTGCTTCCCGTATGGCTTTCATTTTCTCCTCCTTGTATAAATCCTGGTTGCTGTCTCTTTATG
AGGAGTTGTGGCCCGTTGTCAGGCAACGTGGCGTGGTGTGCACTGTGTTTGCTGACGCAACCCCCACTGG
TTGGGGCATTGCCACCACCTGTCAGCTCCTTTCCGGGACTTTCGCTTTCCCCCTCCCTATTGCCACGGCG
GAACTCATCGCCGCCTGCCTTGCCCGCTGCTGGACAGGGGCTCGGCTGTTGGGCACTGACAATTCCGTGG
TGTTGTCGGGGAAATCATCGTCCTTTCCTTGGCTGCTCGCCTGTGTTGCCACCTGGATTCTGCGCGGGAC
GTCCTTCTGCTACGTCCCTTCGGCCCTCAATCCAGCGGACCTTCCTTCCCGCGGCCTGCTGCCGGCTCTG
CGGCCTCTTCCGCGTCTTCGCCTTCGCCCTCAGACGAGTCGGATCTCCCTTTGGGCCGCCTCCCCGCACT
AGTTAAAAGTTTTGTTACTTTATAGAAGAAATTTTGAGTTTTTGTTTTTTTTTAATAAATAAATAAACAT
AAATAAATTGTTTGTTGAATTTATTATTAGTATGTAAGTGTAAATATAATAAAACTTAATATCTATTCAA
ATTAATAAATAAACCTCGATATACAGACCGATAAAACACATGCGTCAATTTTACGCATGATTATCTTTAA
CGTACGTCACAATATGATTATCTTTCTAGGGTTAATCTAGTATACGCGTATGCGGCCGCTTAATTAATCC
AGCTTTTGTTCCCTTTAGTGAGGGTTAATTGCGCGCTTGGCGTAATCATGGTCATAGCTGTTTCCTGTGT
GAAATTGTTATCCGCTCACAATTCCACACAACATACGAGCCGGAAGCATAAAGTGTAAAGCCTGGGGTGC
CTAATGAGTGAGCTAACTCACATTAATTGCGTTGCGCTCACTGCCCGCTTTCCAGTCGGGAAACCTGTCG
TGCCAGCTGCATTAATGAATCGGCCAACGCGCGGGGAGAGGCGGTTTGCGTATTGGGCGCTCTTCCGCTT
CCTCGCTCACTGACTCGCTGCGCTCGGTCGTTCGGCTGCGGCGAGCGGTATCAGCTCACTCAAAGGCGGT
AATACGGTTATCCACAGAATCAGGGGATAACGCAGGAAAGAACATGTGAGCAAAAGGCCAGCAAAAGGCC
AGGAACCGTAAAAAGGCCGCGTTGCTGGCGTTTTTCCATAGGCTCCGCCCCCCTGACGAGCATCACAAAA
ATCGACGCTCAAGTCAGAGGTGGCGAAACCCGACAGGACTATAAAGATACCAGGCGTTTCCCCCTGGAAG
CTCCCTCGTGCGCTCTCCTGTTCCGACCCTGCCGCTTACCGGATACCTGTCCGCCTTTCTCCCTTCGGGA
AGCGTGGCGCTTTCTCATAGCTCACGCTGTAGGTATCTCAGTTCGGTGTAGGTCGTTCGCTCCAAGCTGG
GCTGTGTGCACGAACCCCCCGTTCAGCCCGACCGCTGCGCCTTATCCGGTAACTATCGTCTTGAGTCCAA
CCCGGTAAGACACGACTTATCGCCACTGGCAGCAGCCACTGGTAACAGGATTAGCAGAGCGAGGTATGTA
GGCGGTGCTACAGAGTTCTTGAAGTGGTGGCCTAACTACGGCTACACTAGAAGAACAGTATTTGGTATCT
GCGCTCTGCTGAAGCCAGTTACCTTCGGAAAAAGAGTTGGTAGCTCTTGATCCGGCAAACAAACCACCGC
TGGTAGCGGTGGTTTTTTTGTTTGCAAGCAGCAGATTACGCGCAGAAAAAAAGGATCTCAAGAAGATCCT
TTGATCTTTTCTACGGGGTCTGACGCTCAGTGGAACGAAAACTCACGTTAAGGGATTTTGGTCATGAGAT
TATCAAAAAGGATCTTCACCTAGATCCTTTTAAATTAAAAATGAAGTTTTAAATCAATCTAAAGTATATA
TGAGTAAACTTGGTCTGACAGTTACCAATGCTTAATCAGTGAGGCACCTATCTCAGCGATCTGTCTATTT
CGTTCATCCATAGTTGCCTGACTCCCCGTCGTGTAGATAACTACGATACGGGAGGGCTTACCATCTGGCC
CCAGTGCTGCAATGATACCGCGAGACCCACGCTCACCGGCTCCAGATTTATCAGCAATAAACCAGCCAGC
CGGAAGGGCCGAGCGCAGAAGTGGTCCTGCAACTTTATCCGCCTCCATCCAGTCTATTAATTGTTGCCGG
GAAGCTAGAGTAAGTAGTTCGCCAGTTAATAGTTTGCGCAACGTTGTTGCCATTGCTACAGGCATCGTGG
TGTCACGCTCGTCGTTTGGTATGGCTTCATTCAGCTCCGGTTCCCAACGATCAAGGCGAGTTACATGATC
CCCCATGTTGTGCAAAAAAGCGGTTAGCTCCTTCGGTCCTCCGATCGTTGTCAGAAGTAAGTTGGCCGCA
GTGTTATCACTCATGGTTATGGCAGCACTGCATAATTCTCTTACTGTCATGCCATCCGTAAGATGCTTTT
CTGTGACTGGTGAGTACTCAACCAAGTCATTCTGAGAATAGTGTATGCGGCGACCGAGTTGCTCTTGCCC
GGCGTCAATACGGGATAATACCGCGCCACATAGCAGAACTTTAAAAGTGCTCATCATTGGAAAACGTTCT
TCGGGGCGAAAACTCTCAAGGATCTTACCGCTGTTGAGATCCAGTTCGATGTAACCCACTCGTGCACCCA
ACTGATCTTCAGCATCTTTTACTTTCACCAGCGTTTCTGGGTGAGCAAAAACAGGAAGGCAAAATGCCGC
AAAAAAGGGAATAAGGGCGACACGGAAATGTTGAATACTCATACTCTTCCTTTTTCAATATTATTGAAGC
ATTTATCAGGGTTATTGTCTCATGAGCGGATACATATTTGAATGTATTTAGAAAAATAAACAAATAGGGG
TTCCGCGCACATTTCCCCGAAAAGTGCCAC
